>Addgene plasmid #144028 | TFORF2468 | addgene full sequence | sequence record 400514 | Addgene NGS Result
TTAATGTAGTCTTATGCAATACTCTTGTAGTCTTGCAACATGGTAACGATGAGTTAGCAACATGCCTTAC
AAGGAGAGAAAAAGCACCGTGCATGCCGATTGGTGGAAGTAAGGTGGTACGATCGTGCCTTATTAGGAAG
GCAACAGACGGGTCTGACATGGATTGGACGAACCACTGAATTGCCGCATTGCAGAGATATTGTATTTAAG
TGCCTAGCTCGATACATAAACGGGTCTCTCTGGTTAGACCAGATCTGAGCCTGGGAGCTCTCTGGCTAAC
TAGGGAACCCACTGCTTAAGCCTCAATAAAGCTTGCCTTGAGTGCTTCAAGTAGTGTGTGCCCGTCTGTT
GTGTGACTCTGGTAACTAGAGATCCCTCAGACCCTTTTAGTCAGTGTGGAAAATCTCTAGCAGTGGCGCC
CGAACAGGGACTTGAAAGCGAAAGGGAAACCAGAGGAGCTCTCTCGACGCAGGACTCGGCTTGCTGAAGC
GCGCACGGCAAGAGGCGAGGGGCGGCGACTGGTGAGTACGCCAAAAATTTTGACTAGCGGAGGCTAGAAG
GAGAGAGATGGGTGCGAGAGCGTCAGTATTAAGCGGGGGAGAATTAGATCGCGATGGGAAAAAATTCGGT
TAAGGCCAGGGGGAAAGAAAAAATATAAATTAAAACATATAGTATGGGCAAGCAGGGAGCTAGAACGATT
CGCAGTTAATCCTGGCCTGTTAGAAACATCAGAAGGCTGTAGACAAATACTGGGACAGCTACAACCATCC
CTTCAGACAGGATCAGAAGAACTTAGATCATTATATAATACAGTAGCAACCCTCTATTGTGTGCATCAAA
GGATAGAGATAAAAGACACCAAGGAAGCTTTAGACAAGATAGAGGAAGAGCAAAACAAAAGTAAGACCAC
CGCACAGCAAGCGGCCGCTGATCTTCAGACCTGGAGGAGGAGATATGAGGGACAATTGGAGAAGTGAATT
ATATAAATATAAAGTAGTAAAAATTGAACCATTAGGAGTAGCACCCACCAAGGCAAAGAGAAGAGTGGTG
CAGAGAGAAAAAAGAGCAGTGGGAATAGGAGCTTTGTTCCTTGGGTTCTTGGGAGCAGCAGGAAGCACTA
TGGGCGCAGCGTCAATGACGCTGACGGTACAGGCCAGACAATTATTGTCTGGTATAGTGCAGCAGCAGAA
CAATTTGCTGAGGGCTATTGAGGCGCAACAGCATCTGTTGCAACTCACAGTCTGGGGCATCAAGCAGCTC
CAGGCAAGAATCCTGGCTGTGGAAAGATACCTAAAGGATCAACAGCTCCTGGGGATTTGGGGTTGCTCTG
GAAAACTCATTTGCACCACTGCTGTGCCTTGGAATGCTAGTTGGAGTAATAAATCTCTGGAACAGATTTG
GAATCACACGACCTGGATGGAGTGGGACAGAGAAATTAACAATTACACAAGCTTAATACACTCCTTAATT
GAAGAATCGCAAAACCAGCAAGAAAAGAATGAACAAGAATTATTGGAATTAGATAAATGGGCAAGTTTGT
GGAATTGGTTTAACATAACAAATTGGCTGTGGTATATAAAATTATTCATAATGATAGTAGGAGGCTTGGT
AGGTTTAAGAATAGTTTTTGCTGTACTTTCTATAGTGAATAGAGTTAGGCAGGGATATTCACCATTATCG
TTTCAGACCCACCTCCCAACCCCGAGGGGACCCATGCATTGCATCTCAATTAGTCAGCAACCAGGTGTGG
AAAGTCCCCAGGCTCCCCAGCAGGCAGAAGTATGCAAAGCATGCGTCTCAATTAGTCAGCAACCATAGTC
CCGCCCCTAACTCCGCCCATCCCGCCCCTAACTCCGCCCAGTTCCGCCCATTCTCCGCCCCATGGCTGAC
TAATTTTTTTTATTTATGCAGAGGCCGAGGCCGCCTCGGCCTCTGAGCTATTCCAGAAGTAGTGAGGAGG
CTTTTTTGGAGGCCTAGGCTTTTGCAAAAAGCTTTCTAGAGGTACCACCGGAGCTTACCATGACCGAGTA
CAAGCCCACGGTGCGCCTCGCCACCCGCGACGACGTCCCCAGGGCCGTACGCACCCTCGCCGCCGCGTTC
GCCGACTACCCCGCCACGCGCCACACCGTCGATCCGGACCGCCACATCGAGCGGGTCACCGAGCTGCAAG
AACTCTTCCTCACGCGCGTCGGGCTCGACATCGGCAAGGTGTGGGTCGCGGACGACGGCGCCGCCGTGGC
GGTCTGGACCACGCCGGAGAGCGTCGAAGCGGGGGCGGTGTTCGCCGAGATCGGCCCGCGCATGGCCGAG
TTGAGCGGTTCCCGGCTGGCCGCGCAGCAACAGATGGAAGGCCTCCTGGCGCCGCACCGGCCCAAGGAGC
CCGCGTGGTTCCTGGCCACCGTCGGCGTCTCGCCCGACCACCAGGGCAAGGGTCTGGGCAGCGCCGTCGT
GCTCCCCGGAGTGGAGGCGGCCGAGCGCGCCGGGGTGCCCGCCTTCCTGGAGACCTCCGCGCCCCGCAAC
CTCCCCTTCTACGAGCGGCTCGGCTTCACCGTCACCGCCGACGTCGAGGTGCCCGAAGGACCGCGCACCT
GGTGCATGACCCGCAAGCCCGGTGCCAGTTAACGAATTCTAGATCTTGAGACAAATGGCAGTATTCATCC
ACAATTTTAAAAGAAAAGGGGGGATTGGGGGGTACAGTGCAGGGGAAAGAATAGTAGACATAATAGCAAC
AGACATACAAACTAAAGAATTACAAAAACAAATTACAAAAATTCAAAATTTTCGGGTTTATTACAGGGAC
AGCAGAGATCCACTTTGGCGCCGGCTCGAGGCCTGCAGGTGCAAAGATGGATAAAGTTTTAAACAGAGAG
GAATCTTTGCAGCTAATGGACCTTCTAGGTCTTGAAAGGAGTGGGAATTGGCTCCGGTGCCCGTCAGTGG
GCAGAGCGCACATCGCCCACAGTCCCCGAGAAGTTGGGGGGAGGGGTCGGCAATTGAACCGGTGCCTAGA
GAAGGTGGCGCGGGGTAAACTGGGAAAGTGATGTCGTGTACTGGCTCCGCCTTTTTCCCGAGGGTGGGGG
AGAACCGTATATAAGTGCAGTAGTCGCCGTGAACGTTCTTTTTCGCAACGGGTTTGCCGCCAGAACACAG
GTAAGTGCCGTGTGTGGTTCCCGCGGGCCTGGCCTCTTTACGGGTTATGGCCCTTGCGTGCCTTGAATTA
CTTCCACCTGGCTGCAGTACGTGATTCTTGATCCCGAGCTTCGGGTTGGAAGTGGGTGGGAGAGTTCGAG
GCCTTGCGCTTAAGGAGCCCCTTCGCCTCGTGCTTGAGTTGAGGCCTGGCCTGGGCGCTGGGGCCGCCGC
GTGCGAATCTGGTGGCACCTTCGCGCCTGTCTCGCTGCTTTCGATAAGTCTCTAGCCATTTAAAATTTTT
GATGACCTGCTGCGACGCTTTTTTTCTGGCAAGATAGTCTTGTAAATGCGGGCCAAGATCTGCACACTGG
TATTTCGGTTTTTGGGGCCGCGGGCGGCGACGGGGCCCGTGCGTCCCAGCGCACATGTTCGGCGAGGCGG
GGCCTGCGAGCGCGGCCACCGAGAATCGGACGGGGGTAGTCTCAAGCTGGCCGGCCTGCTCTGGTGCCTG
GCCTCGCGCCGCCGTGTATCGCCCCGCCCTGGGCGGCAAGGCTGGCCCGGTCGGCACCAGTTGCGTGAGC
GGAAAGATGGCCGCTTCCCGGCCCTGCTGCAGGGAGCTCAAAATGGAGGACGCGGCGCTCGGGAGAGCGG
GCGGGTGAGTCACCCACACAAAGGAAAAGGGCCTTTCCGTCCTCAGCCGTCGCTTCATGTGACTCCACGG
AGTACCGGGCGCCGTCCAGGCACCTCGATTAGTTCTCGAGCTTTTGGAGTACGTCGTCTTTAGGTTGGGG
GGAGGGGTTTTATGCGATGGAGTTTCCCCACACTGAGTGGGTGGAGACTGAAGTTAGGCCAGCTTGGCAC
TTGATGTAATTCTCCTTGGAATTTGCCCTTTTTGAGTTTGGATCTTGGTTCATTCTCAAGCCTCAGACAG
TGGTTCAAAGTTTTTTTCTTCCATTTCAGGTGTCGTGAGGCTAGCACCGCCACCATGGCTGGACCGGGCA
GCACGGGGGGGCAGATCGGGGCTGCGGCCCTGGCAGGCGGCGCGCGGTCCAAGGTAGCCCCGAGCGTGGA
CTTCGACCATAGCTGCTCGGACAGTGTCGAGTACCTGACGCTCAACTTCGGGCCCTTCGAAACAGTGCAT
CGCTGGCGGCGCCTCCCGCCCTGCGACGAGTTCGTGGGTGCCCGGCGCAGCAAGCACACAGTGGTGGCCT
ATAAAGATGCCATTTATGTATTTGGTGGAGACAATGGGAAGACCATGCTCAATGACCTCCTGCGGTTCGA
TGTGAAAGACTGCTCCTGGTGCAGGGCCTTTACCACTGGGACCCCACCGGCCCCCCGTTACCACCACTCG
GCCGTCGTCTATGGGAGCAGCATGTTTGTCTTTGGGGGTTACACTGGGGACATTTATTCCAATTCTAACT
TGAAGAATAAAAACGACCTCTTTGAATACAAGTTTGCAACTGGCCAGTGGACGGAGTGGAAAATTGAAGG
ACGGTTGCCAGTCGCTAGGTCAGCCCATGGGGCCACGGTGTACAGTGACAAGCTGTGGATCTTTGCTGGC
TATGACGGCAACGCCAGGTTGAATGACATGTGGACAATTGGCCTCCAGGACCGAGAGCTCACCTGCTGGG
AGGAGGTGGCCCAGAGTGGCGAGATCCCCCCATCTTGCTGCAACTTCCCCGTGGCTGTGTGCCGGGACAA
GATGTTTGTATTCTCTGGGCAAAGCGGAGCCAAAATAACCAACAACCTCTTCCAGTTTGAATTCAAGGAC
AAGACGTGGACACGCATCCCAACTGAACACCTGCTCCGGGGCTCCCCACCACCCCCGCAGCGGCGCTACG
GGCATACCATGGTGGCCTTTGACCGCCACCTCTATGTGTTTGGGGGTGCGGCCGACAACACGCTGCCCAA
CGAGCTGCACTGCTATGACGTGGACTTCCAGACCTGGGAGGTCGTCCAGCCCAGCTCCGACAGCGAGGTT
GGTGGGGCTGAAGTGCCCGAGCGAGCCTGTGCTTCCGAGGAGGTGCCCACCCTGACCTATGAGGAGCGGG
TTGGCTTCAAGAAGTCCCGAGATGTGTTTGGCCTGGACTTTGGCACCACCTCAGCCAAGCAGCCCACCCA
GCCTGCCTCGGAGCTGCCCAGTGGGAGGCTCTTCCACGCGGCTGCTGTCATCTCGGACGCCATGTACATC
TTCGGGGGCACGGTGGACAACAACATCCGCAGCGGGGAGATGTACAGGTTCCAGTTCTCCTGTTACCCTA
AATGCACGCTGCACGAGGACTACGGGCGGCTGTGGGAGAGCCGCCAGTTCTGCGACGTGGAGTTCGTGCT
GGGTGAGAAGGAGGAGTGCGTGCAGGGCCACGTAGCCATTGTCACAGCGCGGAGCCGCTGGCTTCGCAGG
AAGATCACGCAGGCGCGGGAGAGGCTGGCCCAGAAGCTGGAGCAGGAGGCCGCCCCAGTTCCCAGGGAGG
CCCCCGGCGTGGCTGCTGGTGGGGCCCGGCCGCCCCTGCTGCACGTGGCCATCCGGGAGGCCGAGGCCCG
GCCCTTCGAGGTGCTCATGCAGTTCCTCTACACCGACAAGATCAAATACCCACGGAAAGGCCATGTGGAG
GATGTGCTGCTCATCATGGATGTGTACAAACTGGCACTGAGCTTCCAGTTGTGCCGCCTGGAGCAGCTGT
GCCGCCAGTACATCGAGGCCTCCGTGGACCTGCAGAACGTGCTGGTTGTGTGCGAGAGTGCCGCCCGGCT
GCAGCTGAGCCAACTCAAGGAGCACTGCCTGAACTTCGTGGTAAAGGAGTCCCACTTCAACCAGGTGATC
ATGATGAAGGAGTTCGAGCGCCTCTCCTCTCCACTGATAGTGGAGATTGTGCGGCGGAAGCAGCAGCCGC
CCCCTCGCACTCCCTTGGACCAGCCAGTGGACATTGGCACATCTCTGATCCAGGACATGAAGGCATACCT
GGAGGGAGCGGGCGCGGAATTCTGTGACATCACTCTGTTGCTTGACGGGCACCCACGGCCAGCCCACAAG
GCTATCCTGGCCGCCCGCTCCAGCTACTTTGAAGCCATGTTCCGGTCCTTCATGCCCGAAGATGGGCAGG
TGAACATCTCCATCGGGGAGATGGTGCCCAGCAGGCAGGCCTTCGAGTCCATGCTGCGCTACATCTACTA
CGGCGAGGTCAACATGCCGCCCGAGGACTCGCTCTACTTGTTTGCGGCCCCCTACTACTACGGCTTCTAC
AACAACCGGCTGCAGGCGTACTGCAAGCAGAACCTGGAGATGAACGTGACGGTGCAGAACGTGCTGCAGA
TCCTGGAGGCAGCTGACAAAACGCAGGCACTGGACATGAAGCGGCACTGCCTGCACATCATTGTGCACCA
GTTCACCAAGGTCTCCAAGTTGCCCACCCTGCGGTCGCTGAGCCAGCAGCTGCTGCTGGACATCATAGAC
TCCCTGGCCTCCCACATCTCAGACAAGCAGTGCGCAGAGCTGGGCGCCGACATCTAGTAATGAACTAGTC
CGTAACTTGAAAGTATTTCGATTTCTTGGCTTTATATATCTTGTGGAAAGGACGAATATTGGAGCCCTAG
CTGCCTCGGACGCGTTAAGTCGACAATCAACCTCTGGATTACAAAATTTGTGAAAGATTGACTGGTATTC
TTAACTATGTTGCTCCTTTTACGCTATGTGGATACGCTGCTTTAATGCCTTTGTATCATGCTATTGCTTC
CCGTATGGCTTTCATTTTCTCCTCCTTGTATAAATCCTGGTTGCTGTCTCTTTATGAGGAGTTGTGGCCC
GTTGTCAGGCAACGTGGCGTGGTGTGCACTGTGTTTGCTGACGCAACCCCCACTGGTTGGGGCATTGCCA
CCACCTGTCAGCTCCTTTCCGGGACTTTCGCTTTCCCCCTCCCTATTGCCACGGCGGAACTCATCGCCGC
CTGCCTTGCCCGCTGCTGGACAGGGGCTCGGCTGTTGGGCACTGACAATTCCGTGGTGTTGTCGGGGAAA
TCATCGTCCTTTCCTTGGCTGCTCGCCTGTGTTGCCACCTGGATTCTGCGCGGGACGTCCTTCTGCTACG
TCCCTTCGGCCCTCAATCCAGCGGACCTTCCTTCCCGCGGCCTGCTGCCGGCTCTGCGGCCTCTTCCGCG
TCTTCGCCTTCGCCCTCAGACGAGTCGGATCTCCCTTTGGGCCGCCTCCCCGCGTCGACTTTAAGACCAA
TGACTTACAAGGCAGCTGTAGATCTTAGCCACTTTTTAAAAGAAAAGGGGGGACTGGAAGGGCTAATTCA
CTCCCAACGAAGACAAGATCTGCTTTTTGCTTGTACTGGGTCTCTCTGGTTAGACCAGATCTGAGCCTGG
GAGCTCTCTGGCTAACTAGGGAACCCACTGCTTAAGCCTCAATAAAGCTTGCCTTGAGTGCTTCAAGTAG
TGTGTGCCCGTCTGTTGTGTGACTCTGGTAACTAGAGATCCCTCAGACCCTTTTAGTCAGTGTGGAAAAT
CTCTAGCAGTACGTATAGTAGTTCATGTCATCTTATTATTCAGTATTTATAACTTGCAAAGAAATGAATA
TCAGAGAGTGAGAGGAACTTGTTTATTGCAGCTTATAATGGTTACAAATAAAGCAATAGCATCACAAATT
TCACAAATAAAGCATTTTTTTCACTGCATTCTAGTTGTGGTTTGTCCAAACTCATCAATGTATCTTATCA
TGTCTGGCTCTAGCTATCCCGCCCCTAACTCCGCCCATCCCGCCCCTAACTCCGCCCAGTTCCGCCCATT
CTCCGCCCCATGGCTGACTAATTTTTTTTATTTATGCAGAGGCCGAGGCCGCCTCGGCCTCTGAGCTATT
CCAGAAGTAGTGAGGAGGCTTTTTTGGAGGCCTAGGGACGTACCCAATTCGCCCTATAGTGAGTCGTATT
ACGCGCGCTCACTGGCCGTCGTTTTACAACGTCGTGACTGGGAAAACCCTGGCGTTACCCAACTTAATCG
CCTTGCAGCACATCCCCCTTTCGCCAGCTGGCGTAATAGCGAAGAGGCCCGCACCGATCGCCCTTCCCAA
CAGTTGCGCAGCCTGAATGGCGAATGGG
[124 nt withheld, positions 8219-8342]
C
[91 nt withheld, positions 8344-8434]
A
[49 nt withheld, positions 8436-8484]
CCTTTGACGTTGGAGTCCACGTTCTTT
[37 nt withheld, positions 8512-8548]
ACCCTATCTCGGTCTATTCTTTTGATTTATAAGGGATTTTGCCGATTTCGGCCTATTGGTTAAAAAATGA
GCTGATTTAACAAAAATTTAACGCGAATTTTAACAAAATATTAACGCTTACAATTTAGGTGGCACTTTTC
GGGGAAATGTGCGCGGAACCCCTATTTGTTTATTTTTCTAAATACATTCAAATATGTATCCGCTCATGAG
ACAATAACCCTGATAAATGCTTCAATAATATTGAAAAAGGAAGAGTATGAGTATTCAACATTTCCGTGTC
GCCCTTATTCCCTTTTTTGCGGCATTTTGCCTTCCTGTTTTTGCTCACCCAGAAACGCTGGTGAAAGTAA
AAGATGCTGAAGATCAGTTGGGTGCACGAGTGGGTTACATCGAACTGGATCTCAACAGCGGTAAGATCCT
TGAGAGTTTTCGCCCCGAAGAACGTTTTCCAATGATGAGCACTTTTAAAGTTCTGCTATGTGGCGCGGTA
TTATCCCGTATTGACGCCGGGCAAGAGCAACTCGGTCGCCGCATACACTATTCTCAGAATGACTTGGTTG
AGTACTCACCAGTCACAGAAAAGCATCTTACGGATGGCATGACAGTAAGAGAATTATGCAGTGCTGCCAT
AACCATGAGTGATAACACTGCGGCCAACTTACTTCTGACAACGATCGGAGGACCGAAGGAGCTAACCGCT
TTTTTGCACAACATGGGGGATCATGTAACTCGCCTTGATCGTTGGGAACCGGAGCTGAATGAAGCCATAC
CAAACGACGAGCGTGACACCACGATGCCTGTAGCAATGGCAACAACGTTGCGCAAACTATTAACTGGCGA
ACTACTTACTCTAGCTTCCCGGCAACAATTAATAGACTGGATGGAGGCGGATAAAGTTGCAGGACCACTT
CTGCGCTCGGCCCTTCCGGCTGGCTGGTTTATTGCTGATAAATCTGGAGCCGGTGAGCGTGGGTCTCGCG
GTATCATTGCAGCACTGGGGCCAGATGGTAAGCCCTCCCGTATCGTAGTTATCTACACGACGGGGAGTCA
GGCAACTATGGATGAACGAAATAGACAGATCGCTGAGATAGGTGCCTCACTGATTAAGCATTGGTAACTG
TCAGACCAAGTTTACTCATATATACTTTAGATTGATTTAAAACTTCATTTTTAATTTAAAAGGATCTAGG
TGAAGATCCTTTTTGATAATCTCATGACCAAAATCCCTTAACGTGAGTTTTCGTTCCACTGAGCGTCAGA
CCCCGTAGAAAAGATCAAAGGATCTTCTTGAGATCCTTTTTTTCTGCGCGTAATCTGCTGCTTGCAAACA
AAAAAACCACCGCTACCAGCGGTGGTTTGTTTGCCGGATCAAGAGCTACCAACTCTTTTTCCGAAGGTAA
CTGGCTTCAGCAGAGCGCAGATACCAAATACTGTTCTTCTAGTGTAGCCGTAGTTAGGCCACCACTTCAA
GAACTCTGTAGCACCGCCTACATACCTCGCTCTGCTAATCCTGTTACCAGTGGCTGCTGCCAGTGGCGAT
AAGTCGTGTCTTACCGGGTTGGACTCAAGACGATAGTTACCGGATAAGGCGCAGCGGTCGGGCTGAACGG
GGGGTTCGTGCACACAGCCCAGCTTGGAGCGAACGACCTACACCGAACTGAGATACCTACAGCGTGAGCT
ATGAGAAAGCGCCACGCTTCCCGAAGGGAGAAAGGCGGACAGGTATCCGGTAAGCGGCAGGGTCGGAACA
GGAGAGCGCACGAGGGAGCTTCCAGGGGGAAACGCCTGGTATCTTTATAGTCCTGTCGGGTTTCGCCACC
TCTGACTTGAGCGTCGATTTTTGTGATGCTCGTCAGGGGGGCGGAGCCTATGGAAAAACGCCAGCAACGC
GGCCTTTTTACGGTTCCTGGCCTTTTGCTGGCCTTTTGCTCACATGTTCTTTCCTGCGTTATCCCCTGAT
TCTGTGGATAACCGTATTACCGCCTTTGAGTGAGCTGATACCGCTCGCCGCAGCCGAACGACCGAGCGCA
GCGAGTCAGTGAGCGAGGAAGCGGAAGAGCGCCCAATACGCAAACCGCCTCTCCCCGCGCGTTGGCCGAT
TCATTAATGCAGCTGGCACGACAGGTTTCCCGACTGGAAAGCGGGCAGTGAGCGCAACGCAATTAATGTG
AGTTAGCTCACTCATTAGGCACCCCAGGCTTTACACTTTATGCTTCCGGCTCGTATGTTGTGTGGAATTG
TGAGCGGATAACAATTTCACACAGGAAACAGCTATGACCATGATTACGCCAAGCGCGCAATTAACCCTCA
CTAAAGGGAACAAAAGCTGGAGCTGCAAGC
Features (pLannotate 1.2.2; 31 found; start..end, strand, type, name):
      5..231     +  promoter       RSV promoter: Rous sarcoma virus enhancer/promoter
    232..412     +  LTR            5' LTR (truncated): truncated 5' long terminal repeat (LTR) from HIV-1
    459..584     +  misc_feature   HIV-1 Ψ: packaging signal of human immunodeficiency virus type 1
    568..931     +  CDS            HIV-1 gag (fragment): gag protein from human immunodeficiency virus 1; gag
   1077..1310    +  misc_feature   RRE: The Rev response element (RRE) of HIV-1 allows for Rev-dependent mRNA export from the nucleus to the cytoplasm.
   1687..1713    +  CDS            Rev (fragment): human immunodeficiency virus 1 (HIV-1) Rev protein; rev; enhances nuclear export of unspliced and incompletely spliced viral mRNAs
   1720..1743    +  promoter       SV40 promoter (fragment): SV40 early promoter
   1744..1815    +  promoter       SV40 promoter (fragment): SV40 enhancer and early promoter
   1839..1974    +  rep_origin     SV40 ori: SV40 origin of replication
   2020..2616    +  CDS            PuroR (fragment): puromycin N-acetyltransferase; pac from Streptomyces; confers resistance to puromycin
   2665..2782    +  misc_feature   cPPT/CTS: central polypurine tract and central termination sequence of HIV-1
   2847..2913    +  CDS            small t antigen (fragment): SV40 (simian virus 40) small t antigen
   2920..4098    +  promoter       EF-1α promoter: strong constitutive promoter for human elongation factor EF-1α
   4115..6634    +  CDS            LZTR1: LZTR1_HUMAN - Also known as TCFL2. Experimental evidence at protein level: Swiss-Prot protein existence level 1. Substrate-specific adapter of a BCR (BTB-CUL3-RBX1) E3 ubiquitin-protein ligase complex that mediates ubiquitination of Ras (K-Ras/KRAS, N-Ras/NRAS and H-Ras/HRAS) (PubMed:30442762, PubMed:30442766, PubMed:30481304). Is a negative regulator of RAS-MAPK signaling that acts by controlling Ras levels and decreasing Ras association with membranes (PubMed:30442762, PubMed:30442766, PubMed:30481304). From Homo sapiens (Human).
   6650..6703    +  promoter       U6 promoter (fragment): RNA polymerase III promoter for human U6 snRNA
   6745..7333    +  misc_feature   WPRE: woodchuck hepatitis virus posttranscriptional regulatory element
   7384..7403    +  misc_feature   cPPT/CTS (fragment): central polypurine tract and central termination sequence of HIV-1
   7405..7638    +  LTR            3' LTR (ΔU3): self-inactivating 3' long terminal repeat (LTR) from HIV-1
   7716..7837    +  polyA_signal   SV40 poly(A) signal: SV40 polyadenylation signal
   7877..8012    +  rep_origin     SV40 ori: SV40 origin of replication
   8033..8051    -  promoter       T7 promoter: promoter for bacteriophage T7 RNA polymerase
   8059..8214    +  CDS            lacZα (fragment): LacZα fragment of β-galactosidase; lacZ fragment
   8219..8647    +  rep_origin     f1 ori (sequence partly withheld): f1 bacteriophage origin of replication; arrow indicates direction of (+) strand synthesis
   8700..8804    +  promoter       AmpR promoter: bla
   8805..9665    +  CDS            AmpR: β-lactamase; bla; confers resistance to ampicillin, carbenicillin, and related antibiotics
   9836..10424   +  rep_origin     ori: high-copy-number ColE1/pMB1/pBR322/pUC origin of replication
  10607..10699   +  CDS            lacI (fragment): lac repressor; lacI; The lac repressor binds to the lac operator to inhibit transcription in E. coli. This inhibition can be relieved by adding lactose or isopropyl-β-D-thiogalactopyranoside (IPTG).
  10712..10733   +  protein_bind   CAP binding site: CAP binding activates transcription in the presence of cAMP. E. coli catabolite activator protein
  10748..10778   +  promoter       lac promoter: promoter for the E. coli lac operon
  10782..10804   +  protein_bind   lac operator (fragment): The lac repressor binds to the lac operator to inhibit transcription in E. coli. This inhibition can be relieved by adding lactose or isopropyl-β-D-thiogalactopyranoside (IPTG). lac repressor encoded by lacI
  10847..10865   +  promoter       T3 promoter: promoter for bacteriophage T3 RNA polymerase
