[The description below was written by a language model from this plasmid's Addgene catalogue record and pLannotate feature annotations shown in this document.]
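Description:
TFORF2468 is a lentiviral mammalian expression plasmid built on the pLX_TRC317 backbone. It belongs to a barcoded transcription factor ORF collection intended for pooled overexpression screens. It carries the human LZTR1 open reading frame (a synthesized ORF corresponding to the RefSeq transcript named in the depositor's comments) under the strong constitutive EF-1α promoter. The feature annotation describes LZTR1 as a substrate adapter of a BTB-CUL3-RBX1 E3 ubiquitin ligase complex that ubiquitinates Ras proteins and negatively regulates RAS-MAPK signalling. According to the catalogue entry, each member of the collection carries a unique 24-bp barcode that allows the ORF to be identified in pooled experiments. The barcode is not annotated as a feature. It may lie in the short stretch between the ORF and the WPRE, where only a small U6 promoter fragment is called, but the record does not give its position.

The viral portion has a third-generation, self-inactivating layout. An RSV promoter drives a truncated HIV-1 5' LTR, followed by the Ψ packaging signal with a gag fragment, the RRE for Rev-dependent nuclear export, and a cPPT/CTS. A WPRE that enhances transcript expression sits downstream of the ORF, ahead of the ΔU3 3' LTR and an SV40 polyadenylation signal. Upstream of the EF-1α cassette, an SV40 early promoter/origin drives puromycin N-acetyltransferase, so transduced cells can be selected with puromycin. In bacteria the plasmid is maintained through a high-copy ColE1/pUC-type origin and ampicillin resistance (β-lactamase). It also contains an f1 origin and residual cloning-vector elements, including lac fragments and T7 and T3 promoters. The depositor notes a risk of recombination during propagation, which is common for LTR-containing plasmids. The annotated full sequence is 10,888 nt, consistent with the stated backbone and insert sizes.
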