Addgene plasmid #144028: TFORF2468
Purpose: Lentiviral vector for overexpressing transcription factor ORFs with unique 24-bp barcodes. Barcodes facilitate identification of transcription factors in pooled screens.
Depositing lab: Feng Zhang. Depositing organization: Broad Institute. Publication: A transcription factor atlas of directed differentiation. Joung J, Ma S, Tay T, Geiger-Schuller KR, Kirchgatterer PC, Verdine VK, Guo B, Arias-Garcia MA, Allen WE, Singh A, Kuksenko O, Abudayyeh OO, Gootenberg JS, Fu Z, Macrae RK, Buenrostro JD, Regev A, Zhang F. Cell. 2023 Jan 5;186(1):209-229.e26. doi: 10.1016/j.cell.2022.11.026. PubMed 36608654.
Backbone
  Vector backbone: pLX_TRC317
  Backbone manufacturer: Broad Institute Genetic Perturbation Platform
  Backbone size w/o insert (bp): 8264
  Vector type: Mammalian Expression, Lentiviral
  Selectable markers: Puromycin
Growth in bacteria
  Bacterial resistance: Ampicillin, 100 μg/mL
  Growth temperature: 37°C
  Growth strain: NEB Stable
  Copy number: High Copy
Gene/Insert
  Gene/Insert name: LZTR1
  Species: H. sapiens (human)
  Insert size (bp): 2624
  Entrez Gene: LZTR1 (a.k.a. BTBD29, LZTR-1, NS10, NS2, SWNTS2)
  Promoter: EF1a
  Cloning method: Unknown
  Sequencing primers: 5′ GGGTGGAGACTGAAGTTAGGCCAG; 3′ CACATAGCGTAAAAGGAGCAACATAG
Terms and licenses: Academic/Nonprofit Terms; Industry Terms: Not Available to Industry
Depositor comments: NM_006767,ENST00000215739 . The transcription factor ORF portion of this plasmid was synthesized by Genewiz. Please test multiple small colonies in case of plasmid recombination. To make this collection available in a timely manner, a portion of this collection was not fully sequenced by Addgene. If an Addgene verified full plasmid sequence is not available, please contact us prior to placing an order to request the full sequence.
How to cite: TFORF2468 was a gift from Feng Zhang (Addgene plasmid # 144028 ; http://n2t.net/addgene:144028 ; RRID:Addgene_144028)
