>Addgene plasmid #144028 | TFORF2468 | depositor partial sequence | sequence record 284208 | Insert
ACCGCCACCATGGCTGGACCGGGCAGCACGGGGGGGCAGATCGGGGCTGCGGCCCTGGCAGGCGGCGCGC
GGTCCAAGGTAGCCCCGAGCGTGGACTTCGACCATAGCTGCTCGGACAGTGTCGAGTACCTGACGCTCAA
CTTCGGGCCCTTCGAAACAGTGCATCGCTGGCGGCGCCTCCCGCCCTGCGACGAGTTCGTGGGTGCCCGG
CGCAGCAAGCACACAGTGGTGGCCTATAAAGATGCCATTTATGTATTTGGTGGAGACAATGGGAAGACCA
TGCTCAATGACCTCCTGCGGTTCGATGTGAAAGACTGCTCCTGGTGCAGGGCCTTTACCACTGGGACCCC
ACCGGCCCCCCGTTACCACCACTCGGCCGTCGTCTATGGGAGCAGCATGTTTGTCTTTGGGGGTTACACT
GGGGACATTTATTCCAATTCTAACTTGAAGAATAAAAACGACCTCTTTGAATACAAGTTTGCAACTGGCC
AGTGGACGGAGTGGAAAATTGAAGGACGGTTGCCAGTCGCTAGGTCAGCCCATGGGGCCACGGTGTACAG
TGACAAGCTGTGGATCTTTGCTGGCTATGACGGCAACGCCAGGTTGAATGACATGTGGACAATTGGCCTC
CAGGACCGAGAGCTCACCTGCTGGGAGGAGGTGGCCCAGAGTGGCGAGATCCCCCCATCTTGCTGCAACT
TCCCCGTGGCTGTGTGCCGGGACAAGATGTTTGTATTCTCTGGGCAAAGCGGAGCCAAAATAACCAACAA
CCTCTTCCAGTTTGAATTCAAGGACAAGACGTGGACACGCATCCCAACTGAACACCTGCTCCGGGGCTCC
CCACCACCCCCGCAGCGGCGCTACGGGCATACCATGGTGGCCTTTGACCGCCACCTCTATGTGTTTGGGG
GTGCGGCCGACAACACGCTGCCCAACGAGCTGCACTGCTATGACGTGGACTTCCAGACCTGGGAGGTCGT
CCAGCCCAGCTCCGACAGCGAGGTTGGTGGGGCTGAAGTGCCCGAGCGAGCCTGTGCTTCCGAGGAGGTG
CCCACCCTGACCTATGAGGAGCGGGTTGGCTTCAAGAAGTCCCGAGATGTGTTTGGCCTGGACTTTGGCA
CCACCTCAGCCAAGCAGCCCACCCAGCCTGCCTCGGAGCTGCCCAGTGGGAGGCTCTTCCACGCGGCTGC
TGTCATCTCGGACGCCATGTACATCTTCGGGGGCACGGTGGACAACAACATCCGCAGCGGGGAGATGTAC
AGGTTCCAGTTCTCCTGTTACCCTAAATGCACGCTGCACGAGGACTACGGGCGGCTGTGGGAGAGCCGCC
AGTTCTGCGACGTGGAGTTCGTGCTGGGTGAGAAGGAGGAGTGCGTGCAGGGCCACGTAGCCATTGTCAC
AGCGCGGAGCCGCTGGCTTCGCAGGAAGATCACGCAGGCGCGGGAGAGGCTGGCCCAGAAGCTGGAGCAG
GAGGCCGCCCCAGTTCCCAGGGAGGCCCCCGGCGTGGCTGCTGGTGGGGCCCGGCCGCCCCTGCTGCACG
TGGCCATCCGGGAGGCCGAGGCCCGGCCCTTCGAGGTGCTCATGCAGTTCCTCTACACCGACAAGATCAA
ATACCCACGGAAAGGCCATGTGGAGGATGTGCTGCTCATCATGGATGTGTACAAACTGGCACTGAGCTTC
CAGTTGTGCCGCCTGGAGCAGCTGTGCCGCCAGTACATCGAGGCCTCCGTGGACCTGCAGAACGTGCTGG
TTGTGTGCGAGAGTGCCGCCCGGCTGCAGCTGAGCCAACTCAAGGAGCACTGCCTGAACTTCGTGGTAAA
GGAGTCCCACTTCAACCAGGTGATCATGATGAAGGAGTTCGAGCGCCTCTCCTCTCCACTGATAGTGGAG
ATTGTGCGGCGGAAGCAGCAGCCGCCCCCTCGCACTCCCTTGGACCAGCCAGTGGACATTGGCACATCTC
TGATCCAGGACATGAAGGCATACCTGGAGGGAGCGGGCGCGGAATTCTGTGACATCACTCTGTTGCTTGA
CGGGCACCCACGGCCAGCCCACAAGGCTATCCTGGCCGCCCGCTCCAGCTACTTTGAAGCCATGTTCCGG
TCCTTCATGCCCGAAGATGGGCAGGTGAACATCTCCATCGGGGAGATGGTGCCCAGCAGGCAGGCCTTCG
AGTCCATGCTGCGCTACATCTACTACGGCGAGGTCAACATGCCGCCCGAGGACTCGCTCTACTTGTTTGC
GGCCCCCTACTACTACGGCTTCTACAACAACCGGCTGCAGGCGTACTGCAAGCAGAACCTGGAGATGAAC
GTGACGGTGCAGAACGTGCTGCAGATCCTGGAGGCAGCTGACAAAACGCAGGCACTGGACATGAAGCGGC
ACTGCCTGCACATCATTGTGCACCAGTTCACCAAGGTCTCCAAGTTGCCCACCCTGCGGTCGCTGAGCCA
GCAGCTGCTGCTGGACATCATAGACTCCCTGGCCTCCCACATCTCAGACAAGCAGTGCGCAGAGCTGGGC
GCCGACATCTAGTAATGAACTAGTCCGTAACTTGAAAGTATTTCGATTTCTTGGCTTTATATATCTTGTG
GAAAGGACGAATATTGGAGCCCTAGCTGCCTCGG
