>Addgene plasmid #144028 | TFORF2468 | depositor partial sequence | sequence record 284209 | Barcode
ATATTGGAGCCCTAGCTGCCTCGG
